Addgene plasmid #68070: moxGFP
Purpose: (Empty Backbone) C-terminal fusion to moxGFP
Depositing lab: Erik Snapp. Depositing organization: Albert Einstein College of Medicine. Publication: A palette of fluorescent proteins optimized for diverse cellular environments. Costantini LM, Baloban M, Markwardt ML, Rizzo M, Guo F, Verkhusha VV, Snapp EL. Nat Commun. 2015 Jul 9;6:7670. doi: 10.1038/ncomms8670. PubMed 26158227.
Backbone
  Vector backbone: pEGFP-N1
  Backbone manufacturer: Clontech
  Modifications to backbone: oxFP inserted via AgeI/NotI restriction sites, removing EGFP
  Vector type: Mammalian Expression
  Promoter: CMV
  Tag / fusion protein: moxGFP (C terminal on backbone)
Growth in bacteria
  Bacterial resistance: Kanamycin, 50 μg/mL
  Growth temperature: 37°C
  Growth strain: DH5alpha
  Copy number: High Copy
Gene/Insert
  Cloning method: Restriction Enzyme
  Sequencing primers: 5′ CMV-F; 3′ EGFP-N
Terms and licenses: Academic/Nonprofit Terms; Industry Terms: Not Available to Industry
How to cite: moxGFP was a gift from Erik Snapp (Addgene plasmid # 68070 ; http://n2t.net/addgene:68070 ; RRID:Addgene_68070)
