[The description below was written by a language model from this plasmid's Addgene catalogue record.]
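Description:
moxGFP is an empty mammalian expression backbone derived from the Clontech vector pEGFP-N1, in which the original EGFP coding sequence was removed and replaced with the moxGFP coding sequence using the AgeI and NotI restriction sites. It is intended for building fusion proteins in which moxGFP sits at the C terminus of a protein of interest: a user clones an open reading frame, by restriction enzyme cloning, upstream of and in frame with the fluorescent protein. Expression is driven by the CMV promoter, a strong constitutive promoter widely used for transient or stable expression in mammalian cells. No gene of interest is present in the deposited plasmid, so on its own it carries only the fluorescent protein reading frame downstream of the promoter.

In bacteria the plasmid is selected with kanamycin and is recorded as high copy. No feature table is provided, so the origin of replication, polyadenylation signal and any mammalian selection cassette cannot be confirmed from the record, although they would be expected to follow the pEGFP-N1 parent design. moxGFP belongs to the "oxFP" series described in the associated publication on a palette of fluorescent proteins optimized for diverse cellular environments. The construct therefore serves as a drop-in alternative to pEGFP-N1 for tagging proteins and imaging their localization in mammalian cells, particularly where the behaviour of conventional EGFP in a given cellular compartment is a concern. The record does not detail the specific sequence changes that distinguish moxGFP from EGFP.
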