>Addgene plasmid #68070 | moxGFP | depositor partial sequence | sequence record 118641 | moxGFP
ATGGTGTCCAAGGGCGAGGAGCTGTTCACCGGGGTGGTGCCCATCCTGGTCGAGCTGGACGGCGACGTAA
ACGGCCACAAGTTCTCCGTGCGGGGCGAGGGCGAGGGCGATGCCACCAACGGCAAGCTGACCCTGAAGTT
CATCAGCACCACCGGCAAGCTGCCCGTGCCCTGGCCCACCCTCGTGACCACCCTGACCTACGGCGTGCAG
AGCTTCTCCCGCTACCCCGACCACATGAAGCGCCACGACTTCTTCAAGAGCGCCATGCCCGAAGGCTACG
TCCAGGAGCGCACCATCTCCTTCAAGGACGACGGCACCTACAAGACCCGCGCCGAGGTGAAGTTCGAGGG
CGACACCCTGGTGAACCGCATCGAGCTGAAGGGCATCGACTTCAAGGAGGACGGCAACATCCTGGGGCAC
AAGCTGGAGTACAACTTCAACTCCCACAACGTCTATATCACCGCCGACAAGCAGAAGAACGGCATCAAGG
CCAACTTCAAGATCCGCCACAACGTGGAGGACGGCTCCGTGCAGCTCGCCGACCACTACCAGCAGAACAC
CCCCATCGGCGACGGCCCCGTGCTGCTGCCCGACAACCACTACCTGTCCACCCAGTCCAAGCTGTCCAAA
GACCCCAACGAGAAGCGCGATCACATGGTCCTTCTGGAATTCGTGACCGCCGCCGGGATCACTCACGGCA
TGGACGAGCTGTACAAGTAA
