>Addgene plasmid #68070 | moxGFP | addgene partial sequence | sequence record 121276 | CMV-F 5'-CGCAAATGGGCGGTAGGCGTG-3'
GTGAACCGTCAGATCCGCTAGCGCTACCGGACTCAGATCTCGAGCTCAAGCTTCGAATTCTGCAGTCGAC
GGTACCGCGGGCCCGGGATCCACCGGTCGCCACCATGGTGTCCAAGGGCGAGGAGCTGTTCACCGGGGTG
GTGCCCATCCTGGTCGAGCTGGACGGCGACGTAAACGGCCACAAGTTCTCCGTGCGGGGCGAGGGCGAGG
GCGATGCCACCAACGGCAAGCTGACCCTGAAGTTCATCAGCACCACCGGCAAGCTGCCCGTGCCCTGGCC
CACCCTCGTGACCACCCTGACCTACGGCGTGCAGAGCTTCTCCCGCTACCCCGACCACATGAAGCGCCAC
GACTTCTTCAAGAGCGCCATGCCCGAAGGCTACGTCCAGGAGCGCACCATCTCCTTCAAGGACGACGGCA
CCTACAAGACCCGCGCCGAGGTGAAGTTCGAGGGCGACACCCTGGTGAACCGCATCGAGCTGAAGGGCAT
CGACTTCAAGGAGGACGGCAACATCCTGGGGCACAAGCTGGAGTACAACTTCAACTCCCACAACGTCTAT
ATCACCGCCGACAAGCAGAAGAACGGCATCAAGGCCAACTTCAAGATCCGCCACAACGTGGAGGACGGCT
CCGTGCAGCTCGCCGACCACTACCAGCAGAACACCCCCATCGGCGACGGCCCCGTGCTGCTGCCCGACAA
CCACTACCTGTCCACCCAGTCCAAGCTGTCCAAAGACCCCAACGAGAAGCGCGATCACATGGTCCTTCTG
GAATTCGTGACCGCCGCCGGGATCACTCACGGCATGGACGAGCTGTACAAGTAAGCGGCCGCGACTCTAG
ATCATAATCAGCCATACCACATT
