>Addgene plasmid #68070 | moxGFP | addgene partial sequence | sequence record 121538 | SV40pA-R 5'-GAAATTTGTGATGCTATTGC-3'
ACAACAACAATTGCATTCATTTTATGTTTCAGGTTCAGGGGGAGGTGTGGGAGGTTTTTTAAAGCAAGTA
AAACCTCTACAAATGTGGTATGGCTGATTATGATCTAGAGTCGCGGCCGCTTACTTGTACAGCTCGTCCA
TGCCGTGAGTGATCCCGGCGGCGGTCACGAATTCCAGAAGGACCATGTGATCGCGCTTCTCGTTGGGGTC
TTTGGACAGCTTGGACTGGGTGGACAGGTAGTGGTTGTCGGGCAGCAGCACGGGGCCGTCGCCGATGGGG
GTGTTCTGCTGGTAGTGGTCGGCGAGCTGCACGGAGCCGTCCTCCACGTTGTGGCGGATCTTGAAGTTGG
CCTTGATGCCGTTCTTCTGCTTGTCGGCGGTGATATAGACGTTGTGGGAGTTGAAGTTGTACTCCAGCTT
GTGCCCCAGGATGTTGCCGTCCTCCTTGAAGTCGATGCCCTTCAGCTCGATGCGGTTCACCAGGGTGTCG
CCCTCGAACTTCACCTCGGCGCGGGTCTTGTAGGTGCCGTCGTCCTTGAAGGAGATGGTGCGCTCCTGGA
CGTAGCCTTCGGGCATGGCGCTCTTGAAGAAGTCGTGGCGCTTCATGTGGTCGGGGTAGCGGGAGAAGCT
CTGCACGCCGTAGGTCAGGGTGGTCACGAGGGTGGGCCAGGGCACGGGCAGCTTGCCGGTGGTGCTGATG
AACTTCAGGGTCAGCTTGCCGTTGGTGGCATCGCCCTCGCCCTCGCCCCGCACGGAGAACTTGTGGCCGT
TTACGTCGCCGTCCAGCTCGACCAGGATGGGCACCAC
